Addgene plasmid #113700: pJEP323-pAAV-FullH1TO-SaCa9gRNAi(SapI)-CMV-TetR-2A-EGFP-KASH-WPRE-shortPA Empty Cassette
Purpose: Dox-inducible H1 driven SaCas9 gRNA expression cassette without a gRNA. Followed by an EFS driven GFP-KASH in a separate reading frame. SapI can be used to clone in a gRNAs.
Depositing lab: Jonathan Ploski. Depositing organization: University of Texas at Dallas. Publication: The Development of an AAV-Based CRISPR SaCas9 Genome Editing System That Can Be Delivered to Neurons in vivo and Regulated via Doxycycline and Cre-Recombinase. Kumar N, Stanford W, de Solis C, Aradhana, Abraham ND, Dao TJ, Thaseen S, Sairavi A, Gonzalez CU, Ploski JE. Front Mol Neurosci. 2018 Nov 13;11:413. doi: 10.3389/fnmol.2018.00413. eCollection 2018. PubMed 30483052.
Backbone
  Vector backbone: AAV
  Backbone manufacturer: Alligent Technologies
  Total vector size (bp): 6297
  Vector type: AAV, CRISPR
Growth in bacteria
  Bacterial resistance: Ampicillin, 100 μg/mL
  Growth temperature: 37°C
  Growth strain: NEB Stable
  Copy number: High Copy
Gene/Insert 1
  Gene/Insert name: SaCas9 gRNA Cassete
  Species: Synthetic
  Insert size (bp): 76
Gene/Insert 2
  Gene/Insert name: GFP
  Species: Synthetic
  Insert size (bp): 717
  Tag / fusion protein: KASH (C terminal on insert)
Resource information
  A portion of this plasmid was derived from a plasmid made by: pX601-AAV-CMV::NLS-SaCas9-NLS-3xHA-bGHpA;U6::BsaI-sgRNA from Feng Zhang plasmid #61591.pJEP14-AAV-H1/TO-sgRNA(Empty)-CMV-TetR-P2A-eGFP-KASH-pA from Jonathan Ploski, plasmid #82702.
Terms and licenses: Academic/Nonprofit Terms; Industry Terms: Not Available to Industry
Depositor comments: The H1TO promoter renders the gRNA inducible via the presence of Doxycycline. See: The Development of a Viral Mediated CRISPR/Cas9 System with Doxycycline Dependent gRNA Expression for Inducible In vitro and In vivo Genome Editing. de Solis CA, Ho A, Holehonnur R, Ploski JE. Front Mol Neurosci. 2016 Aug 18;9:70. doi: 10.3389/fnmol.2016.00070. eCollection 2016. 10.3389/fnmol.2016.00070 PubMed 27587996
How to cite: pJEP323-pAAV-FullH1TO-SaCa9gRNAi(SapI)-CMV-TetR-2A-EGFP-KASH-WPRE-shortPA Empty Cassette was a gift from Jonathan Ploski (Addgene plasmid # 113700 ; http://n2t.net/addgene:113700 ; RRID:Addgene_113700)
