[The description below was written by a language model from this plasmid's Addgene catalogue record, the feature table of its GenBank file and pLannotate feature annotations shown in this document.]
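Description:
pJEP323-pAAV-FullH1TO-SaCa9gRNAi(SapI)-CMV-TetR-2A-EGFP-KASH-WPRE-shortPA Empty Cassette is a 6.3 kb AAV transfer plasmid for doxycycline-regulated expression of a Staphylococcus aureus Cas9 guide RNA. It is propagated in E. coli as a high-copy plasmid with a ColE1/pUC-type origin and ampicillin resistance (bla), and it also carries an f1 origin. The payload lies between two AAV2 inverted terminal repeats, which allow it to be packaged into recombinant AAV particles. The NGS-derived record is slightly shorter than the depositor sequence (6,272 versus 6,297 nt) and shows one ITR only as fragments. The cause is not recorded, though ITRs are generally hard to sequence.

Within the ITRs, a full-length human H1 promoter modified with two tet operator sites (H1/TO) sits upstream of the 76 bp SaCas9 gRNA scaffold. No spacer is present, and SapI sites allow a targeting sequence to be cloned in. A second cassette uses the CMV enhancer and promoter to express TetR, a T2A peptide and EGFP fused at its C terminus to a KASH domain (annotated as a SYNE3 fragment). This cassette is followed by a WPRE to boost transcript expression and a short synthetic poly(A) signal. TetR binds the operators and represses gRNA transcription until doxycycline relieves the block. Ribosomal skipping at T2A releases EGFP-KASH, a marker of transduced cells that KASH anchors to the nuclear envelope.

The purpose field describes GFP-KASH as EFS-driven, but the plasmid name and both annotations indicate CMV. No Cas9 is encoded, so SaCas9 must be supplied separately. The associated publication describes inducible genome editing in neurons in vivo.
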