LOCUS       Exported 6297 bp ds-DNA circular SYN 12-MAY-2021
DEFINITION  Dox-inducible H1 driven SaCas9 gRNA expression cassette without a
            gRNA. Followed by an EFS driven GFP-KASH in a separate reading
            frame. SapI can be used to clone in a gRNAs..
ACCESSION   .
VERSION     .
KEYWORDS    pJEP323-pAAV-FullH1TO-SaCa9gRNAi(SapI)-CMV-TetR-2A-EGFP-K...
SOURCE      synthetic DNA construct
  ORGANISM  synthetic DNA construct
REFERENCE   1 (bases 1 to 6297)
  AUTHORS   Kumar N, Stanford W, Aradhana CS, Abraham ND, Dao TJ, Thaseen S,
            Sairavi A, Gonzalez CU, Ploski JE.
  TITLE     The Development of an AAV-Based CRISPR SaCas9 Genome Editing System
            That Can Be Delivered to Neurons in vivo and Regulated via
            Doxycycline and Cre-Recombinase.
  JOURNAL   Front. Mol. Neurosci. (2018) 13
REFERENCE   2 (bases 1 to 6297)
  AUTHORS   .
  TITLE     Direct Submission
  JOURNAL   Exported May 12, 2021 from SnapGene Server 1.1.58
            http://www.snapgene.com
FEATURES             Location/Qualifiers
     source          1..6297
                     /organism="synthetic DNA construct"
                     /mol_type="other DNA"
     repeat_region   1..141
                     /label=AAV2 ITR
                     /note="inverted terminal repeat of adeno-associated virus
                     serotype 2"
     repeat_region   12..141
                     /label=AAV2 ITR
     primer_bind     156..176
                     /label=hU6-F
                     /note="Human U6 promoter, forward primer"
     primer_bind     327..346
                     /label=LKO.1 5'
                     /note="Human U6 promoter, forward primer"
     protein_bind    357..375
                     /gene="tetO"
                     /label=tet operator
                     /bound_moiety="tetracycline repressor TetR"
                     /note="bacterial operator O2 for the tetR and tetA genes"
     protein_bind    385..403
                     /gene="tetO"
                     /label=tet operator
                     /bound_moiety="tetracycline repressor TetR"
                     /note="bacterial operator O2 for the tetR and tetA genes"
     misc_RNA        424..499
                     /label=Sa gRNA scaffold
                     /note="guide RNA scaffold for the Staphylococcus aureus
                     CRISPR/Cas9 system"
     enhancer        532..835
                     /label=CMV enhancer
                     /note="human cytomegalovirus immediate early enhancer"
     promoter        836..1039
                     /label=CMV promoter
                     /note="human cytomegalovirus (CMV) immediate early
                     promoter"
     primer_bind     990..1010
                     /label=CMV-F
                     /note="Human CMV immediate early promoter, forward primer"
     primer_bind     1036..1060
                     /label=LNCX
                     /note="Human CMV promoter, forward primer"
     CDS             1187..1804
                     /codon_start=1
                     /gene="tetR from transposon Tn10"
                     /product="tetracycline repressor TetR"
                     /label=TetR
                     /note="TetR binds to the tetracycline operator tetO to
                     inhibit transcription. This inhibition can be relieved by
                     adding tetracycline or doxycycline."
                     /translation="MSRLDKSKVINSALELLNEVGIEGLTTRKLAQKLGVEQPTLYWHV
                     KNKRALLDALAIEMLDRHHTHFCPLEGESWQDFLRNNAKSFRCALLSHRDGAKVHLGTR
                     PTEKQYETLENQLAFLCQQGFSLENALYALSAVGHFTLGCVLEDQEHQVAKEERETPTT
                     DSMPPLLRQAIELFDHQGAEPAFLFGLELIICGLEKQLKCESG"
     primer_bind     complement(1260..1279)
                     /label=Tet-R
                     /note="Tetracycline resistance gene, reverse primer"
     CDS             1826..1879
                     /codon_start=1
                     /product="2A peptide from Thosea asigna virus capsid
                     protein"
                     /label=T2A
                     /note="Eukaryotic ribosomes fail to insert a peptide bond
                     between the Gly and Pro residues, yielding separate
                     polypeptides."
                     /translation="EGRGSLLTCGDVEENPGP"
     CDS             1880..2593
                     /codon_start=1
                     /product="enhanced GFP"
                     /label=EGFP
                     /translation="VSKGEELFTGVVPILVELDGDVNGHKFSVSGEGEGDATYGKLTLK
                     FICTTGKLPVPWPTLVTTLTYGVQCFSRYPDHMKQHDFFKSAMPEGYVQERTIFFKDDG
                     NYKTRAEVKFEGDTLVNRIELKGIDFKEDGNILGHKLEYNYNSHNVYIMADKQKNGIKV
                     NFKIRHNIEDGSVQLADHYQQNTPIGDGPVLLPDNHYLSTQSALSKDPNEKRDHMVLLE
                     FVTAAGITLGMDELYK"
     CDS             1880..2593
                     /codon_start=1
                     /product="the original enhanced GFP (Yang et al., 1996)"
                     /label=EGFP
                     /note="mammalian codon-optimized"
                     /translation="VSKGEELFTGVVPILVELDGDVNGHKFSVSGEGEGDATYGKLTLK
                     FICTTGKLPVPWPTLVTTLTYGVQCFSRYPDHMKQHDFFKSAMPEGYVQERTIFFKDDG
                     NYKTRAEVKFEGDTLVNRIELKGIDFKEDGNILGHKLEYNYNSHNVYIMADKQKNGIKV
                     NFKIRHNIEDGSVQLADHYQQNTPIGDGPVLLPDNHYLSTQSALSKDPNEKRDHMVLLE
                     FVTAAGITLGMDELYK"
     primer_bind     complement(1922..1943)
                     /label=EGFP-N
                     /note="EGFP, reverse primer"
     primer_bind     complement(2183..2202)
                     /label=EXFP-R
                     /note="For distinguishing EGFP variants, reverse primer"
     primer_bind     2530..2551
                     /label=EGFP-C
                     /note="EGFP, forward primer"
     misc_feature    2885..3473
                     /label=WPRE
                     /note="woodchuck hepatitis virus posttranscriptional
                     regulatory element"
     primer_bind     complement(2938..2958)
                     /label=WPRE-R
                     /note="WPRE, reverse primer"
     CDS             complement(3356..3367)
                     /codon_start=1
                     /product="Factor Xa recognition and cleavage site"
                     /label=Factor Xa site
                     /translation="IEGR"
     repeat_region   3560..3700
                     /label=AAV2 ITR
                     /note="inverted terminal repeat of adeno-associated virus
                     serotype 2"
     repeat_region   3560..3689
                     /label=AAV2 ITR
     rep_origin      3775..4230
                     /direction=RIGHT
                     /label=f1 ori
                     /note="f1 bacteriophage origin of replication; arrow
                     indicates direction of (+) strand synthesis"
     primer_bind     complement(3862..3881)
                     /label=F1ori-R
                     /note="F1 origin, reverse primer"
     primer_bind     4072..4093
                     /label=F1ori-F
                     /note="F1 origin, forward primer"
     primer_bind     complement(4247..4266)
                     /label=pRS-marker
                     /note="pRS vectors, use to sequence yeast selectable
                     marker"
     primer_bind     4366..4388
                     /label=pGEX 3'
                     /note="pGEX vectors, reverse primer"
     primer_bind     complement(4426..4444)
                     /label=pBRforEco
                     /note="pBR322 vectors, upsteam of EcoRI site, forward
                     primer"
     promoter        4512..4616
                     /gene="bla"
                     /label=AmpR promoter
     CDS             4617..5477
                     /codon_start=1
                     /gene="bla"
                     /product="beta-lactamase"
                     /label=AmpR
                     /note="confers resistance to ampicillin, carbenicillin, and
                     related antibiotics"
                     /translation="MSIQHFRVALIPFFAAFCLPVFAHPETLVKVKDAEDQLGARVGYI
                     ELDLNSGKILESFRPEERFPMMSTFKVLLCGAVLSRIDAGQEQLGRRIHYSQNDLVEYS
                     PVTEKHLTDGMTVRELCSAAITMSDNTAANLLLTTIGGPKELTAFLHNMGDHVTRLDRW
                     EPELNEAIPNDERDTTMPVAMATTLRKLLTGELLTLASRQQLIDWMEADKVAGPLLRSA
                     LPAGWFIADKSGAGERGSRGIIAALGPDGKPSRIVVIYTTGSQATMDERNRQIAEIGAS
                     LIKHW"
     primer_bind     complement(4835..4854)
                     /label=Amp-R
                     /note="Ampicillin resistance gene, reverse primer"
     rep_origin      5648..6236
                     /direction=RIGHT
                     /label=ori
                     /note="high-copy-number ColE1/pMB1/pBR322/pUC origin of
                     replication"
     primer_bind     6137..6156
                     /label=pBR322ori-F
                     /note="pBR322 origin, forward primer"
ORIGIN
        1 cctgcaggca gctgcgcgct cgctcgctca ctgaggccgc ccgggcaaag cccgggcgtc
       61 gggcgacctt tggtcgcccg gcctcagtga gcgagcgagc gcgcagagag ggagtggcca
      121 actccatcac taggggttcc tgcggccgca cgcgtgaggg cctatttccc atgattcctt
      181 catatttgca tatacgatac aaggctgtta gagagataat tggaattaat ttgactgtaa
      241 acacaaagat attagtacaa aatacgtgac gtagaaagta ataatttctt gggtagtttg
      301 cagttttaaa attatgtttt aaaatggact atcatatgct taccgtaact tgaaactccc
      361 tatcagtgat agagattata tatctcccta tcagtgatag agaccggaag agcgagctct
      421 tctgttttag tactctggaa acagaatcta ctaaaacaag gcaaaatgcc gtgtttatct
      481 cgtcaacttg ttggcgagat ttttaccggt ccatggacta gttctagagt ccgttacata
      541 acttacggta aatggcccgc ctggctgacc gcccaacgac ccccgcccat tgacgtcaat
      601 aatgacgtat gttcccatag taacgccaat agggactttc cattgacgtc aatgggtgga
      661 gtatttacgg taaactgccc acttggcagt acatcaagtg tatcatatgc caagtacgcc
      721 ccctattgac gtcaatgacg gtaaatggcc cgcctggcat tatgcccagt acatgacctt
      781 atgggacttt cctacttggc agtacatcta cgtattagtc atcgctatta ccatggtgat
      841 gcggttttgg cagtacatca atgggcgtga atagcggttt gactcacggg gatttccaag
      901 tctccacccc attgacgtca atgggagttt gttttggcac caaaatcaac gggactttcc
      961 aaaatgtcgt aacaactccg ccccattgac gcaaatgggc ggtaggcgtg tacggtggga
     1021 ggtctatata agcagagctc gtttagtgaa ccgtcagatc gcctggagac gccatccacg
     1081 ctgttttgac ctccatagaa gacaccggga ccgatccagc ctccgcggcc gggaacggtg
     1141 cattggaacg ctgcaggaat tgatccgcgg ccgcaccggt accatgatgt ccagattaga
     1201 taaaagtaaa gtgattaaca gcgcattaga gctgcttaat gaggtcggaa tcgaaggttt
     1261 aacaacccgt aaactcgccc agaagctagg tgtagagcag cctacattgt attggcatgt
     1321 aaaaaataag cgggctttgc tcgacgcctt agccattgag atgttagata ggcaccatac
     1381 tcacttttgc cctttagaag gggaaagctg gcaagatttt ttacgtaata acgctaaaag
     1441 ttttagatgt gctttactaa gtcatcgcga tggagcaaaa gtacatttag gtacacggcc
     1501 tacagaaaaa cagtatgaaa ctctcgaaaa tcaattagcc tttttatgcc aacaaggttt
     1561 ttcactagag aatgcattat atgcactcag cgctgtgggg cattttactt taggttgcgt
     1621 attggaagat caagagcatc aagtcgctaa agaagaaagg gaaacaccta ctactgatag
     1681 tatgccgcca ttattacgac aagctatcga attatttgat caccaaggtg cagagccagc
     1741 cttcttattc ggccttgaat tgatcatatg cggattagaa aaacaactta aatgtgaaag
     1801 tgggtccgcg gctagcggca gtggagaggg cagaggaagt ctgctaacat gcggtgacgt
     1861 cgaggagaat cctggcccag tgagcaaggg cgaggagctg ttcaccgggg tggtgcccat
     1921 cctggtcgag ctggacggcg acgtaaacgg ccacaagttc agcgtgtccg gcgagggcga
     1981 gggcgatgcc acctacggca agctgaccct gaagttcatc tgcaccaccg gcaagctgcc
     2041 cgtgccctgg cccaccctcg tgaccaccct gacctacggc gtgcagtgct tcagccgcta
     2101 ccccgaccac atgaagcagc acgacttctt caagtccgcc atgcccgaag gctacgtcca
     2161 ggagcgcacc atcttcttca aggacgacgg caactacaag acccgcgccg aggtgaagtt
     2221 cgagggcgac accctggtga accgcatcga gctgaagggc atcgacttca aggaggacgg
     2281 caacatcctg gggcacaagc tggagtacaa ctacaacagc cacaacgtct atatcatggc
     2341 cgacaagcag aagaacggca tcaaggtgaa cttcaagatc cgccacaaca tcgaggacgg
     2401 cagcgtgcag ctcgccgacc actaccagca gaacaccccc atcggcgacg gccccgtgct
     2461 gctgcccgac aaccactacc tgagcaccca gtccgccctg agcaaagacc ccaacgagaa
     2521 gcgcgatcac atggtcctgc tggagttcgt gaccgccgcc gggatcactc tcggcatgga
     2581 cgagctgtac aagtccggac tcagatctcg agaggaggag gaggagacag acagcaggat
     2641 gccccacctc gacagccccg gcagctccca gccgagacgc tccttcctct caagggtgat
     2701 cagggcagcg ctaccgttgc agctgcttct gctgctgctg ctgctcctgg cctgcctgct
     2761 acctgcctct gaagatgact acagctgcac ccaggccaac aactttgccc gatccttcta
     2821 ccccatgctg cggtacacca acgggccacc tcccacctag gaattcgata tcaagcttat
     2881 cgataatcaa cctctggatt acaaaatttg tgaaagattg actggtattc ttaactatgt
     2941 tgctcctttt acgctatgtg gatacgctgc tttaatgcct ttgtatcatg ctattgcttc
     3001 ccgtatggct ttcattttct cctccttgta taaatcctgg ttgctgtctc tttatgagga
     3061 gttgtggccc gttgtcaggc aacgtggcgt ggtgtgcact gtgtttgctg acgcaacccc
     3121 cactggttgg ggcattgcca ccacctgtca gctcctttcc gggactttcg ctttccccct
     3181 ccctattgcc acggcggaac tcatcgccgc ctgccttgcc cgctgctgga caggggctcg
     3241 gctgttgggc actgacaatt ccgtggtgtt gtcggggaaa tcatcgtcct ttccttggct
     3301 gctcgcctgt gttgccacct ggattctgcg cgggacgtcc ttctgctacg tcccttcggc
     3361 cctcaatcca gcggaccttc cttcccgcgg cctgctgccg gctctgcggc ctcttccgcg
     3421 tcttcgcctt cgccctcaga cgagtcggat ctccctttgg gccgcctccc cgcatcgata
     3481 ccgagcgcta ataaaagatc tttattttca ttagatctgt gtgttggttt tttgtgtcac
     3541 gtgcggaccg agcggccgca ggaaccccta gtgatggagt tggccactcc ctctctgcgc
     3601 gctcgctcgc tcactgaggc cgggcgacca aaggtcgccc gacgcccggg ctttgcccgg
     3661 gcggcctcag tgagcgagcg agcgcgcagc tgcctgcagg ggcgcctgat gcggtatttt
     3721 ctccttacgc atctgtgcgg tatttcacac cgcatannnn nnnnnnnnnn nnnnnnnnnn
     3781 nnnnnnnnnn nnnnnnnnnn nnnnnnnnnn nnnnnnnnnn nnnnnnnnnn nnnnnnnnnn
     3841 nnnnnnnnnn nnnnnnnnnn nnnnnnnnnn nnnnnnnnnn nnnnnnnnnn nnnnnnnncn
     3901 nnnnnnnnnn nnnnnnnnnn nnnnnnnnnn nnnnnnnnnn nnnnnnnnnn nnnnnnnnnn
     3961 nnnnnnnnnn nnnnnnnnnn nnnnnnnnnn nnnnnnnnnn nnnnnnnnnn nnnnnnnnnn
     4021 nnnnnnnnnn nnnnnnnnnn cctttgacgt tggagtccac gttctttaat agtggactct
     4081 tgttccaaac tggaacaaca ctcaacccta tctcgggcta ttcttttgat ttataaggga
     4141 ttttgccgat ttcggcctat tggttaaaaa atgagctgat ttaacaaaaa tttaacgcga
     4201 attttaacaa aatattaacg tttacaattt tatggtgcac tctcagtaca atctgctctg
     4261 atgccgcata gttaagccag ccccgacacc cgccaacacc cgctgacgcg ccctgacggg
     4321 cttgtctgct cccggcatcc gcttacagac aagctgtgac cgtctccggg agctgcatgt
     4381 gtcagaggtt ttcaccgtca tcaccgaaac gcgcgagacg aaagggcctc gtgatacgcc
     4441 tatttttata ggttaatgtc atgataataa tggtttctta gacgtcaggt ggcacttttc
     4501 ggggaaatgt gcgcggaacc cctatttgtt tatttttcta aatacattca aatatgtatc
     4561 cgctcatgag acaataaccc tgataaatgc ttcaataata ttgaaaaagg aagagtatga
     4621 gtattcaaca tttccgtgtc gcccttattc ccttttttgc ggcattttgc cttcctgttt
     4681 ttgctcaccc agaaacgctg gtgaaagtaa aagatgctga agatcagttg ggtgcacgag
     4741 tgggttacat cgaactggat ctcaacagcg gtaagatcct tgagagtttt cgccccgaag
     4801 aacgttttcc aatgatgagc acttttaaag ttctgctatg tggcgcggta ttatcccgta
     4861 ttgacgccgg gcaagagcaa ctcggtcgcc gcatacacta ttctcagaat gacttggttg
     4921 agtactcacc agtcacagaa aagcatctta cggatggcat gacagtaaga gaattatgca
     4981 gtgctgccat aaccatgagt gataacactg cggccaactt acttctgaca acgatcggag
     5041 gaccgaagga gctaaccgct tttttgcaca acatggggga tcatgtaact cgccttgatc
     5101 gttgggaacc ggagctgaat gaagccatac caaacgacga gcgtgacacc acgatgcctg
     5161 tagcaatggc aacaacgttg cgcaaactat taactggcga actacttact ctagcttccc
     5221 ggcaacaatt aatagactgg atggaggcgg ataaagttgc aggaccactt ctgcgctcgg
     5281 cccttccggc tggctggttt attgctgata aatctggagc cggtgagcgt gggtctcgcg
     5341 gtatcattgc agcactgggg ccagatggta agccctcccg tatcgtagtt atctacacga
     5401 cggggagtca ggcaactatg gatgaacgaa atagacagat cgctgagata ggtgcctcac
     5461 tgattaagca ttggtaactg tcagaccaag tttactcata tatactttag attgatttaa
     5521 aacttcattt ttaatttaaa aggatctagg tgaagatcct ttttgataat ctcatgacca
     5581 aaatccctta acgtgagttt tcgttccact gagcgtcaga ccccgtagaa aagatcaaag
     5641 gatcttcttg agatcctttt tttctgcgcg taatctgctg cttgcaaaca aaaaaaccac
     5701 cgctaccagc ggtggtttgt ttgccggatc aagagctacc aactcttttt ccgaaggtaa
     5761 ctggcttcag cagagcgcag ataccaaata ctgtccttct agtgtagccg tagttaggcc
     5821 accacttcaa gaactctgta gcaccgccta catacctcgc tctgctaatc ctgttaccag
     5881 tggctgctgc cagtggcgat aagtcgtgtc ttaccgggtt ggactcaaga cgatagttac
     5941 cggataaggc gcagcggtcg ggctgaacgg ggggttcgtg cacacagccc agcttggagc
     6001 gaacgaccta caccgaactg agatacctac agcgtgagct atgagaaagc gccacgcttc
     6061 ccgaagggag aaaggcggac aggtatccgg taagcggcag ggtcggaaca ggagagcgca
     6121 cgagggagct tccaggggga aacgcctggt atctttatag tcctgtcggg tttcgccacc
     6181 tctgacttga gcgtcgattt ttgtgatgct cgtcaggggg gcggagccta tggaaaaacg
     6241 ccagcaacgc ggccttttta cggttcctgg ccttttgctg gccttttgct cacatgt
//
