Features (pLannotate 1.2.2; 21 found; start..end, strand, type, name):
      1..95      +  promoter       H1-2O2 promoter: doxycycline-inducible variant of the human H1 RNA promoter (Henriksen et al., 2007)
    118..193     +  misc_RNA       Sa gRNA scaffold: guide RNA scaffold for the Staphylococcus aureus CRISPR/Cas9 system
    226..529     +  enhancer       CMV enhancer: human cytomegalovirus immediate early enhancer
    530..733     +  promoter       CMV promoter: human cytomegalovirus (CMV) immediate early promoter
    884..1504    +  CDS            tetR: TETR2_ECOLX - Experimental evidence at protein level: Swiss-Prot protein existence level 1. TetR is the repressor of the tetracycline resistance element; its N-terminal region forms a helix-turn-helix structure and binds DNA. Binding of tetracycline to TetR reduces the repressor affinity for the tetracycline resistance gene (tetA) promoter operator sites. From Escherichia coli.
   1577..2290    +  CDS            EGFP: EGFP is a basic (constitutively fluorescent) green fluorescent protein published in 1996, derived from Aequorea victoria. It is reported to be a rapidly-maturing weak dimer with moderate acid sensitivity.
   2282..2554    +  CDS            SYNE3 (fragment): SYNE3_HUMAN - Also known as C14orf139 From Homo sapiens (Human).
   2556..2582    +  misc_feature   MCS (fragment): pBluescript multiple cloning site
   2582..3170    +  misc_feature   WPRE: woodchuck hepatitis virus posttranscriptional regulatory element
   3187..3234    +  polyA_signal   poly(A) signal: synthetic polyadenylation signal
   3257..3397    +  repeat_region  AAV2 ITR: inverted terminal repeat of adeno-associated virus serotype 2 inverted
   3402..3453    -  misc_feature   bom (fragment): basis of mobility region from pBR322
   3472..3927    +  rep_origin     f1 ori (sequence partly withheld): f1 bacteriophage origin of replication; arrow indicates direction of (+) strand synthesis
   3928..3977    -  misc_feature   bom (fragment): basis of mobility region from pBR322
   4079..4114    -  CDS            rop (fragment): Rop protein, which maintains plasmids at low copy number; rop
   4209..4313    +  promoter       AmpR promoter: bla
   4314..5174    +  CDS            AmpR: β-lactamase; bla; confers resistance to ampicillin, carbenicillin, and related antibiotics
   5345..5933    +  rep_origin     ori: high-copy-number ColE1/pMB1/pBR322/pUC origin of replication
   6006..6033    +  repeat_region  AAV2 ITR (fragment): inverted terminal repeat of adeno-associated virus serotype 2 inverted
   6062..6089    +  repeat_region  AAV2 ITR (fragment): inverted terminal repeat of adeno-associated virus serotype 2 inverted
   6149..6272    +  promoter       H1 promoter (fragment): human H1 RNA promoter
>Addgene plasmid #113700 | pJEP323-pAAV-FullH1TO-SaCa9gRNAi(SapI)-CMV-TetR-2A-EGFP-KASH-WPRE-shortPA Empty Cassette | addgene full sequence | sequence record 231558 | Addgene NGS Result
ATATTTGCATGTCGCTATGTGTTCTGGGAAATCACCATAAACGTGAAATCCCTATCAGTGATAGAGACTT
ATAAGTTCCCTATCAGTGATAGAGACACCGGAAGAGCGAGCTCTTCTGTTTTAGTACTCTGGAAACAGAA
TCTACTAAAACAAGGCAAAATGCCGTGTTTATCTCGTCAACTTGTTGGCGAGATTTTTACCGGTCCATGG
ACTAGTTCTAGAGTCCGTTACATAACTTACGGTAAATGGCCCGCCTGGCTGACCGCCCAACGACCCCCGC
CCATTGACGTCAATAATGACGTATGTTCCCATAGTAACGCCAATAGGGACTTTCCATTGACGTCAATGGG
TGGAGTATTTACGGTAAACTGCCCACTTGGCAGTACATCAAGTGTATCATATGCCAAGTACGCCCCCTAT
TGACGTCAATGACGGTAAATGGCCCGCCTGGCATTATGCCCAGTACATGACCTTATGGGACTTTCCTACT
TGGCAGTACATCTACGTATTAGTCATCGCTATTACCATGGTGATGCGGTTTTGGCAGTACATCAATGGGC
GTGGATAGCGGTTTGACTCACGGGGATTTCCAAGTCTCCACCCCATTGACGTCAATGGGAGTTTGTTTTG
GCACCAAAATCAACGGGACTTTCCAAAATGTCGTAACAACTCCGCCCCATTGACGCAAATGGGCGGTAGG
CGTGTACGGTGGGAGGTCTATATAAGCAGAGCTCGTTTAGTGAACCGTCAGATCGCCTGGAGACGCCATC
CACGCTGTTTTGACCTCCATAGAAGACACCGGGACCGATCCAGCCTCCGCGGCCGGGAACGGTGCATTGG
AACGGACCTGCAGGAATTGATCCGCGGCCGCACCGGTACCATGATGTCCAGATTAGATAAAAGTAAAGTG
ATTAACAGCGCATTAGAGCTGCTTAATGAGGTCGGAATCGAAGGTTTAACAACCCGTAAACTCGCCCAGA
AGCTAGGTGTAGAGCAGCCTACATTGTATTGGCATGTAAAAAATAAGCGGGCTTTGCTCGACGCCTTAGC
CATTGAGATGTTAGATAGGCACCATACTCACTTTTGCCCTTTAGAAGGGGAAAGCTGGCAAGATTTTTTA
CGTAATAACGCTAAAAGTTTTAGATGTGCTTTACTAAGTCATCGCGATGGAGCAAAAGTACATTTAGGTA
CACGGCCTACAGAAAAACAGTATGAAACTCTCGAAAATCAATTAGCCTTTTTATGCCAACAAGGTTTTTC
ACTAGAGAATGCATTATATGCACTCAGCGCTGTGGGGCATTTTACTTTAGGTTGCGTATTGGAAGATCAA
GAGCATCAAGTCGCTAAAGAAGAAAGGGAAACACCTACTACTGATAGTATGCCGCCATTATTACGACAAG
CTATCGAATTATTTGATCACCAAGGTGCAGAGCCAGCCTTCTTATTCGGCCTTGAATTGATCATATGCGG
ATTAGAAAAACAACTTAAATGTGAAAGTGGGTCCGCGGCTAGCGGCAGTGGAGAGGGCAGAGGAAGTCTG
CTAACATGCGGTGACGTCGAGGAGAATCCTGGCCCAGTGAGCAAGGGCGAGGAGCTGTTCACCGGGGTGG
TACCCATCCTGGTCGAGCTGGACGGCGACGTAAACGGCCACAAGTTCAGCGTGTCCGGCGAGGGCGAGGG
CGATGCCACCTACGGCAAGCTGACCCTGAAGTTCATCTGCACCACCGGCAAGCTGCCCGTGCCCTGGCCC
ACCCTCGTGACCACCCTGACCTACGGCGTGCAGTGCTTCAGCCGCTACCCCGACCACATGAAGCAGCACG
ACTTCTTCAAGTCCGCCATGCCCGAAGGCTACGTCCAGGAGCGCACCATCTTCTTCAAGGACGACGGCAA
CTACAAGACCCGCGCCGAGGTGAAGTTCGAGGGCGACACCCTGGTGAACCGCATCGAGCTGAAGGGCATC
GACTTCAAGGAGGACGGCAACATCCTGGGGCACAAGCTGGAGTACAACTACAACAGCCACAACGTCTATA
TCATGGCCGACAAGCAGAAGAACGGCATCAAGGTGAACTTCAAGATCCGCCACAACATCGAGGACGGCAG
CGTGCAGCTCGCCGACCACTACCAGCAGAACACCCCCATCGGCGACGGCCCCGTGCTGCTGCCCGACAAC
CACTACCTGAGCACCCAGTCCGCCCTGAGCAAAGACCCCAACGAGAAGCGCGATCACATGGTCCTGCTGG
AGTTCGTGACCGCCGCCGGGATCACTCTCGGCATGGACGAGCTGTACAAGTCCGGACTCAGATCTCGAGA
GGAGGAGGAGGAGACAGACAGCAGGATGCCCCACCTCGACAGCCCCGGCAGCTCCCAGCCGAGACGCTCC
TTCCTCTCAAGGGTGATCAGGGCAGCGCTACCGTTGCAGCTGCTTCTGCTGCTGCTGCTGCTCCTGGCCT
GCCTGCTACCTGCCTCTGAAGATGACTACAGCTGCACCCAGGCCAACAACTTTGCCCGATCCTTCTACCC
CATGCTGCGGTACACCAACGGGCCACCTCCCACCTAGGAATTCGATATCAAGCTTATCGATAATCAACCT
CTGGATTACAAAATTTGTGAAAGATTGACTGGTATTCTTAACTATGTTGCTCCTTTTACGCTATGTGGAT
ACGCTGCTTTAATGCCTTTGTATCATGCTATTGCTTCCCGTATGGCTTTCATTTTCTCCTCCTTGTATAA
ATCCTGGTTGCTGTCTCTTTATGAGGAGTTGTGGCCCGTTGTCAGGCAACGTGGCGTGGTGTGCACTGTG
TTTGCTGACGCAACCCCCACTGGTTGGGGCATTGCCACCACCTGTCAGCTCCTTTCCGGGACTTTCGCTT
TCCCCCTCCCTATTGCCACGGCGGAACTCATCGCCGCCTGCCTTGCCCGCTGCTGGACAGGGGCTCGGCT
GTTGGGCACTGACAATTCCGTGGTGTTGTCGGGGAAATCATCGTCCTTTCCTTGGCTGCTCGCCTATGTT
GCCACCTGGATTCTGCGCGGGACGTCCTTCTGCTACGTCCCTTCGGCCCTCAATCCAGCGGACCTTCCTT
CCCGCGGCCTGCTGCCGGCTCTGCGGCCTCTTCCGCGTCTTCGCCTTCGCCCTCAGACGAGTCGGATCTC
CCTTTGGGCCGCCTCCCCGCATCGATACCGAGCGCTAATAAAAGATCTTTATTTTCATTAGATCTGTGTG
TTGGTTTTTTGTGTCACGTGCGGACCGAGCGGCCGCAGGAACCCCTAGTGATGGAGTTGGCCACTCCCTC
TCTGCGCGCTCGCTCGCTCACTGAGGCCGGGCGACCAAAGGTCGCCCGACGCCCGGGCTTTGCCCGGGCG
GCCTCAGTGAGCGAGCGAGCGCGCAGCTGCCTGCAGGGGCGCCTGATGCGGTATTTTCTCCTTACGCATC
TGTGCGGTATTTCACACCGCATA
[95 nt withheld, positions 3454-3548]
T
[46 nt withheld, positions 3550-3595]
C
[141 nt withheld, positions 3597-3737]
CCTTTGACGTTGGAGTCCACGTTCTTTAATAGTGGACTCTTGTTCCAAACTGGAACAACACTCAACTCTA
TCTCGGGCTATTCTTTTGATTTATAAGGGATTTTGCCGATTTCGGTCTATTGGTTAAAAAATGAGCTGAT
TTAACAAAAATTTAACGCGAATTTTAACAAAATATTAACGTTTACAATTTTATGGTGCACTCTCAGTACA
ATCTGCTCTGATGCCGCATAGTTAAGCCAGCCCCGACACCCGCCAACACCCGCTGACGCGCCCTGACGGG
CTTGTCTGCTCCCGGCATCCGCTTACAGACAAGCTGTGACCGTCTCCGGGAGCTGCATGTGTCAGAGGTT
TTCACCGTCATCACCGAAACGCGCGAGACGAAAGGGCCTCGTGATACGCCTATTTTTATAGGTTAATGTC
ATGATAATAATGGTTTCTTAGACGTCAGGTGGCACTTTTCGGGGAAATGTGCGCGGAACCCCTATTTGTT
TATTTTTCTAAATACATTCAAATATGTATCCGCTCATGAGACAATAACCCTGATAAATGCTTCAATAATA
TTGAAAAAGGAAGAGTATGAGTATTCAACATTTCCGTGTCGCCCTTATTCCCTTTTTTGCGGCATTTTGC
CTTCCTGTTTTTGCTCACCCAGAAACGCTGGTGAAAGTAAAAGATGCTGAAGATCAGTTGGGTGCACGAG
TGGGTTACATCGAACTGGATCTCAACAGCGGTAAGATCCTTGAGAGTTTTCGCCCCGAAGAACGTTTTCC
AATGATGAGCACTTTTAAAGTTCTGCTATGTGGCGCGGTATTATCCCGTATTGACGCCGGGCAAGAGCAA
CTCGGTCGCCGCATACACTATTCTCAGAATGACTTGGTTGAGTACTCACCAGTCACAGAAAAGCATCTTA
CGGATGGCATGACAGTAAGAGAATTATGCAGTGCTGCCATAACCATGAGTGATAACACTGCGGCCAACTT
ACTTCTGACAACGATCGGAGGACCGAAGGAGCTAACCGCTTTTTTGCACAACATGGGGGATCATGTAACT
CGCCTTGATCGTTGGGAACCGGAGCTGAATGAAGCCATACCAAACGACGAGCGTGACACCACGATGCCTG
TAGCAATGGCAACAACGTTGCGCAAACTATTAACTGGCGAACTACTTACTCTAGCTTCCCGGCAACAATT
AATAGACTGGATGGAGGCGGATAAAGTTGCAGGACCACTTCTGCGCTCGGCCCTTCCGGCTGGCTGGTTT
ATTGCTGATAAATCTGGAGCCGGTGAGCGTGGGTCTCGCGGTATCATTGCAGCACTGGGGCCAGATGGTA
AGCCCTCCCGTATCGTAGTTATCTACACGACGGGGAGTCAGGCAACTATGGATGAACGAAATAGACAGAT
CGCTGAGATAGGTGCCTCACTGATTAAGCATTGGTAACTGTCAGACCAAGTTTACTCATATATACTTTAG
ATTGATTTAAAACTTCATTTTTAATTTAAAAGGATCTAGGTGAAGATCCTTTTTGATAATCTCATGACCA
AAATCCCTTAACGTGAGTTTTCGTTCCACTGAGCGTCAGACCCCGTAGAAAAGATCAAAGGATCTTCTTG
AGATCCTTTTTTTCTGCGCGTAATCTGCTGCTTGCAAACAAAAAAACCACCGCTACCAGCGGTGGTTTGT
TTGCCGGATCAAGAGCTACCAACTCTTTTTCCGAAGGTAACTGGCTTCAGCAGAGCGCAGATACCAAATA
CTGTTCTTCTAGTGTAGCCGTAGTTAGGCCACCACTTCAAGAACTCTGTAGCACCGCCTACATACCTCGC
TCTGCTAATCCTGTTACCAGTGGCTGCTGCCAGTGGCGATAAGTCGTGTCTTACCGGGTTGGACTCAAGA
CGATAGTTACCGGATAAGGCGCAGCGGTCGGGCTGAACGGGGGGTTCGTGCACACAGCCCAGCTTGGAGC
GAACGACCTACACCGAACTGAGATACCTACAGCGTGAGCTATGAGAAAGCGCCACGCTTCCCGAAGGGAG
AAAGGCGGACAGGTATCCGGTAAGCGGCAGGGTCGGAACAGGAGAGCGCACGAGGGAGCTTCCAGGGGGA
AACGCCTGGTATCTTTATAGTCCTGTCGGGTTTCGCCACCTCTGACTTGAGCGTCGATTTTTGTGATGCT
CGTCAGGGGGGCGGAGCCTATGGAAAAACGCCAGCAACGCGGCCTTTTTACGGTTCCTGGCCTTTTGCTG
GCCTTTTGCTCACATGTCCTGCAGGCAGCTGCGCGCTCGCTCGCTCACTGAGGCCGCCCGGGCGTCGGGC
GACCTTTGGTCGCCCGGCCTCAGTGAGCGAGCGAGCGCGCAGAGAGGGAGTGGCCAACTCCATCACTAGG
GGTTCCTGCGGCCGCACTGACGCGTGAATTCGAACGCTGACGTCATCAACCCGCTCCAAGGAATCGCGGG
CCCAGTGTCACTAGGCGGGAACACCCAGCGCGCGTGCGCCCTGGCAGGAAGATGGCTGTGAGGGACAGGG
GAGTGGCGCCCTGCA
